>Addgene plasmid #152465 | pGBW-m4134038 | depositor full sequence | sequence record 295477 | Full Sequence
CACCATGAAGATTGTAAATAACTGGTTGAAACAACTAATAAAGGTTACTTTAGTGTTCCTGTTTGTCGCC
GCAATCTTCTATCTTATCACCCCGGTGCACGTGATGAGTAAACATACAGACTTTTCTTCAGAAATTATCG
GGTACAAGGCTATCGATGGCGGTGTAACGCGCGACATTGCCTCCACAGATACCTGCTTCGCGAACAAACA
CGCTGACTTTGATACTTGGTTCAGCCAGCGAGGAGGCTCGTACACCAATGACAAAGCCTGTCCACTGATC
GCAGCCGTGATAACTAGAGAGGTTGGATTCGTCGTCCCTGGGCTCCCCGGGACAATTCTCCGTACAACCA
ACGGCGACTTTCTGCATTTTCTGCCCCGGGTGTTCTCCGCAGTCGGTAATATCTGTTATACTCCATCTAA
GCTCATTGAGTACACGGATTTTGCTACCAGCGCGTGCGTGTTGGCCGCAGAATGCACCATATTTAAGGAC
GCTTCTGGAAAACCTGTGCCCTATTGTTACGATACCAATGTGCTTGAGGGCTCAGTTGCCTATGAAAGTC
TGAGGCCAGACACTAGATACGTTTTAATGGATGGAAGCATCATCCAGTTCCCAAACACGTATCTGGAGGG
GTCCGTGCGGGTCGTGACCACATTCGATTCAGAATACTGCCGCCACGGTACATGCGAGAGGTCTGAGGCT
GGCGTATGTGTGTCAACTAGCGGTCGATGGGTTCTAAATAACGATTATTATCGTTCTCTGCCCGGCGTTT
TTTGTGGAGTGGACGCCGTTAACCTTTTGACCAACATGTTTACACCTCTCATTCAGCCCATTGGTGCACT
GGATATCTCCGCGAGTATTGTGGCTGGGGGAATAGTCGCCATTGTCGTAACCTGCTTGGCATACTATTTC
ATGCGTTTCAGGCGAGCTTTTGGCGAATACTCACATGTCGTGGCCTTCAATACTCTTCTGTTTCTGATGA
GCTTCACGGTACTCTGTCTGACCCCAGTATACAGTTTCCTACCTGGGGTGTATTCTGTGATCTACTTATA
CCTCACATTTTACCTGACCAATGACGTGTCCTTTCTGGCCCACATCCAATGGATGGTTATGTTCACGCCG
CTCGTGCCTTTCTGGATTACAATCGCTTATATAATCTGTATTAGCACGAAGCATTTCTATTGGTTCTTTT
CCAACTACTTAAAGCGGCGCGTCGTATTTAATGGGGTATCGTTTAGCACTTTTGAGGAAGCCGCGCTCTG
CACTTTCTTGCTTAATAAGGAGATGTATTTGAAATTAAGATCTGACGTTCTGCTTCCTTTAACACAGTAC
AACAGATACCTGGCGTTGTATAACAAATACAAATATTTCTCGGGAGCCATGGATACAACTTCCTATAGAG
AGGCTGCTTGTTGCCACCTTGCAAAGGCACTCAACGACTTCAGTAACAGCGGCAGTGATGTGCTTTATCA
GCCCCCTCAGACTTCAATAACATCCGCCGTCCTCCAAGAAAACCTTTACTTTCAGTCGCACCATCACCAT
CACCATTAAGCTAGCTTGACTGACTGAGATACAGCGTACCTTCAGCTCACAGACATGATAAGATACATTG
ATGAGTTTGGACAAACCACAACTAGAATGCAGTGAAAAAAATGCTTTATTTGTGAAATTTGTGATGCTAT
TGCTTTATTTGTAACCATTATAAGCTGCAATAAACAAGTTAACAACAACAATTGCATTCATTTTATGTTT
CAGGTTCAGGGGGAGGTGTGGGAGGTTTTTTAAAGCAAGTAAAACCTCTACAAATGTGGTATTGGCCCAT
CTCTATCGGTATCGTAGCATAACCCCTTGGGGCCTCTAAACGGGTCTTGAGGGGTTTTTTGTGCCCCTCG
GGCCGGATTGCTATCTACCGGCATTGGCGCAGAAAAAAATGCCTGATGCGACGCTGCGCGTCTTATACTC
CCACATATGCCAGATTCAGCAACGGATACGGCTTCCCCAACTTGCCCACTTCCATACGTGTCCTCCTTAC
CAGAAATTTATCCTTAAGGTCGTCAGCTATCCTGCAGGCGATCTCTCGATTTCGATCAAGACATTCCTTT
AATGGTCTTTTCTGGACACCACTAGGGGTCAGAAGTAGTTCATCAAACTTTCTTCCCTCCCTAATCTCAT
TGGTTACCTTGGGCTATCGAAACTTAATTAACCAGTCAAGTCAGCTACTTGGCGAGATCGACTTGTCTGG
GTTTCGACTACGCTCAGAATTGCGTCAGTCAAGTTCGATCTGGTCCTTGCTATTGCACCCGTTCTCCGAT
TACGAGTTTCATTTAAATCATGTGAGCAAAAGGCCAGCAAAAGGCCAGGAACCGTAAAAAGGCCGCGTTG
CTGGCGTTTTTCCATAGGCTCCGCCCCCCTGACGAGCATCACAAAAATCGACGCTCAAGTCAGAGGTGGC
GAAACCCGACAGGACTATAAAGATACCAGGCGTTTCCCCCTGGAAGCTCCCTCGTGCGCTCTCCTGTTCC
GACCCTGCCGCTTACCGGATACCTGTCCGCCTTTCTCCCTTCGGGAAGCGTGGCGCTTTCTCATAGCTCA
CGCTGTAGGTATCTCAGTTCGGTGTAGGTCGTTCGCTCCAAGCTGGGCTGTGTGCACGAACCCCCCGTTC
AGCCCGACCGCTGCGCCTTATCCGGTAACTATCGTCTTGAGTCCAACCCGGTAAGACACGACTTATCGCC
ACTGGCAGCAGCCACTGGTAACAGGATTAGCAGAGCGAGGTATGTAGGCGGTGCTACAGAGTTCTTGAAG
TGGTGGCCTAACTACGGCTACACTAGAAGAACAGTATTTGGTATCTGCGCTCTGCTGAAGCCAGTTACCT
TCGGAAAAAGAGTTGGTAGCTCTTGATCCGGCAAACAAACCACCGCTGGTAGCGGTGGTTTTTTTGTTTG
CAAGCAGCAGATTACGCGCAGAAAAAAAGGATCTCAAGAAGATCCTTTGATCTTTTCTACGGGGTCTGAC
GCTCAGTGGAACGAAAACTCACGTTAAGGGATTTTGGTCATGAGATTATCAAAAAGGATCTTCACCTAGA
TCCTTTTAAATTAAAAATGAAGTTTTAAATCAATCTAAAGTATATATGAGTAAACTTGGTCTGACAGTTA
CCAATGCTTAATCAGTGAGGCACCTATCTCAGCGATCTGTCTATTTCGTTCATCCATAGTTGCATTTAAA
TTTCCGAACTCTCCAAGGCCCTCGTCGGAAAATCTTCAAACCTTTCGTCCGATCCATCTTGCAGGCTACC
TCTCGAACGAACTATCGCAAGTCTCTTGGCCGGCCTTGCGCCTTGGCTATTGCTTGGCAGCGCCTATCGC
CAGGTATTACTCCAATCCCGAATATCCGAGATCGGGATCACCCGAGAGAAGTTCAACCTACATCCTCAAT
CCCGATCTATCCGAGATCCGAGGAATATCGAAATCGGGGCGCGCCTGGTGTACCGAGAACGATCCTCTCA
GTGCGAGTCTCGACGATCCATATCGTTGCTTGGCAGTCAGCCAGTCGGAATCCAGCTTGGGACCCAGGAA
GTCCAATCGTCAGATATTGTACTCAAGCCTGGTCACGGCAGCGTACCGATCTGTTTAAACCTAGATATTG
ATAGTCTGATCGGTCAACGTATAATCGAGTCCTAGCTTTTGCAAACATCTATCAAGAGACAGGATCAGCA
GGAGGCTTTCGCATGAGTATTCAACATTTCCGTGTCGCCCTTATTCCCTTTTTTGCGGCATTTTGCCTTC
CTGTTTTTGCTCACCCAGAAACGCTGGTGAAAGTAAAAGATGCTGAAGATCAGTTGGGTGCGCGAGTGGG
TTACATCGAACTGGATCTCAACAGCGGTAAGATCCTTGAGAGTTTTCGCCCCGAAGAACGCTTTCCAATG
ATGAGCACTTTTAAAGTTCTGCTATGTGGCGCGGTATTATCCCGTATTGACGCCGGGCAAGAGCAACTCG
GTCGCCGCATACACTATTCTCAGAATGACTTGGTTGAGTATTCACCAGTCACAGAAAAGCATCTTACGGA
TGGCATGACAGTAAGAGAATTATGCAGTGCTGCCATAACCATGAGTGATAACACTGCGGCCAACTTACTT
CTGACAACGATTGGAGGACCGAAGGAGCTAACCGCTTTTTTGCACAACATGGGGGATCATGTAACTCGCC
TTGATCGTTGGGAACCGGAGCTGAATGAAGCCATACCAAACGACGAGCGTGACACCACGATGCCTGTAGC
AATGGCAACAACCTTGCGTAAACTATTAACTGGCGAACTACTTACTCTAGCTTCCCGGCAACAGTTGATA
GACTGGATGGAGGCGGATAAAGTTGCAGGACCACTTCTGCGCTCGGCCCTTCCGGCTGGCTGGTTTATTG
CTGATAAATCTGGAGCCGGTGAGCGTGGGTCTCGCGGTATCATTGCAGCACTGGGGCCAGATGGTAAGCC
CTCCCGTATCGTAGTTATCTACACGACGGGGAGTCAGGCAACTATGGATGAACGAAATAGACAGATCGCT
GAGATAGGTGCCTCACTGATTAAGCATTGGTAACCGATTCTAGGTGCATTGGCGCAGAAAAAAATGCCTG
ATGCGACGCTGCGCGTCTTATACTCCCACATATGCCAGATTCAGCAACGGATACGGCTTCCCCAACTTGC
CCACTTCCATACGTGTCCTCCTTACCAGAAATTTATCCTTAAGATCCCGAATCGTTTAAACTCGACTCTG
GCTCTATCGAATCTCCGTCGTTTCGAGCTTACGCGAACAGCCGTGGCGCTCATTTGCTCGTCGGGCATCG
AATCTCGTCAGCTATCGTCAGCTTACCTTTTTGGCAGCGATCGCGGCTCCCGACATCTTGGACCATTAGC
TCCACAGGTATCTTCTTCCCTCTAGTGGTCATAACAGCAGCTTCAGCTACCTCTCAATTCAAAAAACCCC
TCAAGACCCGTTTAGAGGCCCCAAGGGGTTATGCTATCAATCGTTGCGTTACACACACAAAAAACCAACA
CACATCCATCTTCGATGGATAGCGATTTTATTATCTAACTGCTGATCGAGTGTAGCCAGATCTAGTAATC
AATTACGGGGTCATTAGTTCATAGCCCATATATGGAGTTCCGCGTTACATAACTTACGGTAAATGGCCCG
CCTGGCTGACCGCCCAACGACCCCCGCCCATTGACGTCAATAATGACGTATGTTCCCATAGTAACGCCAA
TAGGGACTTTCCATTGACGTCAATGGGTGGAGTATTTACGGTAAACTGCCCACTTGGCAGTACATCAAGT
GTATCATATGCCAAGTACGCCCCCTATTGACGTCAATGACGGTAAATGGCCCGCCTGGCATTATGCCCAG
TACATGACCTTATGGGACTTTCCTACTTGGCAGTACATCTACGTATTAGTCATCGCTATTACCATGCTGA
TGCGGTTTTGGCAGTACATCAATGGGCGTGGATAGCGGTTTGACTCACGGGGATTTCCAAGTCTCCACCC
CATTGACGTCAATGGGAGTTTGTTTTGGCACCAAAATCAACGGGACTTTCCAAAATGTCGTAACAACTCC
GCCCCATTGACGCAAATGGGCGGTAGGCGTGTACGGTGGGAGGTCTATATAAGCAGAGCTGGTTTAGTGA
ACCGTCAGATCAGATCTTTGTCGATCCTACCATCCACTCGACACACCCGCCAGCGGCCGC
Features (pLannotate 1.2.2; 17 found; start..end, strand, type, name):
      8..1507    +  CDS            R1A_SARS2 (fragment): Experimental evidence at protein level: Swiss-Prot protein existence level 1. [Non-structural protein 10]: Plays a pivotal role in viral transcription by stimulating both nsp14 3'-5' exoribonuclease and nsp16 2'-O-methyltransferase activities. Therefore plays an essential role in viral mRNAs cap methylation. From Severe acute respiratory syndrome coronavirus 2 (2019-nCoV) (SARS-CoV-2).
   1529..1546    +  CDS            6xHis: 6xHis affinity tag
   1599..1720    -  polyA_signal   SV40 poly(A) signal: SV40 polyadenylation signal
   1743..1812    -  CDS            large T antigen (fragment): large T antigen from SV40 (simian virus 40)
   1835..1881    +  terminator     T7 terminator: transcription terminator for bacteriophage T7 RNA polymerase
   1911..2047    +  terminator     rrnG terminator: transcription terminator from the E. coli ribosomal RNA rrnG operon (Albrechtsen et al., 1991)
   2092..2163    +  misc_feature   3' β-globin insulator: insulator downstream of the human β-globin locus (Farrell et al., 2002)
   2389..2977    -  rep_origin     ori: high-copy-number ColE1/pMB1/pBR322/pUC origin of replication
   3149..3213    -  CDS            bla(M) (fragment): β-lactamase lacking the signal sequence; bla(M); allows cytosolic expression of β-lactamase
   3723..4583    +  CDS            AmpR: β-lactamase; bla; confers resistance to ampicillin, carbenicillin, and related antibiotics
   4596..4732    +  terminator     rrnG terminator: transcription terminator from the E. coli ribosomal RNA rrnG operon (Albrechtsen et al., 1991)
   4884..4955    +  misc_feature   5' β-globin insulator: insulator upstream of the human β-globin locus (Farrell et al., 2002)
   4960..5006    -  terminator     T7 terminator: transcription terminator for bacteriophage T7 RNA polymerase
   5024..5072    -  polyA_signal   poly(A) signal: synthetic polyadenylation signal
   5153..5456    +  enhancer       CMV enhancer: human cytomegalovirus immediate early enhancer
   5529..5546    -  promoter       CMV promoter (fragment): human cytomegalovirus (CMV) immediate early promoter
   5609..5660    +  promoter       CMVd2 promoter: truncated human cytomegalovirus (CMV) immediate early promoter that yields moderately reduced expression relative to the full-length promoter
