[The description below was written by a language model from this plasmid's Addgene catalogue record and pLannotate feature annotations shown in this document.]
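Description:
pGBW-m4134038 is a mammalian expression plasmid built on the pTwist_CMV_6 backbone that carries the wild-type coding sequence for SARS-CoV-2 non-structural protein 4 (nsp4), one of the mature products released from the ORF1ab replicase polyprotein. It is propagated in E. coli through a high-copy ColE1/pUC-type origin and selected with ampicillin via a full-length β-lactamase gene. No mammalian selection marker is recorded or annotated, which points to transient transfection rather than stable line generation.

The roughly 1.5 kb insert sits at the start of the 5.7 kb sequence record. It was matched automatically to the SARS-CoV-2 replicase polyprotein 1a. The functional text attached to that hit describes nsp10, but this is generic text from the polyprotein database entry, and the catalogue identifies the fragment as nsp4. Transcription is driven by the CMV immediate-early enhancer and promoter; the annotation recognises the promoter only as short fragments and a truncated CMVd2 form. The open reading frame continues into a backbone-encoded C-terminal tag, listed as a TEV protease cleavage site followed by 6xHis. Only the His tag is annotated, just downstream of the insert. This arrangement allows metal-affinity purification or anti-His detection with optional removal of the tag. An SV40 polyadenylation signal lies downstream of the cassette, although it is annotated on the opposite strand.

The backbone also contains a synthetic poly(A) signal upstream of the enhancer, paired T7 and rrnG terminators, and 5' and 3' β-globin insulator elements, presumably to limit read-through and interference between the bacterial and mammalian units. The construct is suited to expressing tagged nsp4 in mammalian cells for localisation, interaction or purification studies.
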