Addgene plasmid #152465: pGBW-m4134038
Purpose: Mammalian expression plasmid for SARS-CoV-2 nsp4
Depositing lab: Ginkgo Bioworks & Benjie Chen. Depositing organization: Ginkgo Bioworks.
Backbone
  Vector backbone: pTwist_CMV_6
  Backbone size w/o insert (bp): 4180
  Vector type: Mammalian Expression
Growth in bacteria
  Bacterial resistance: Ampicillin, 100 μg/mL
  Growth temperature: 37°C
  Growth strain: DH5alpha
  Copy number: High Copy
Gene/Insert
  Gene/Insert name: SARS-CoV-2 nsp4
  Species: Severe acute respiratory syndrome coronavirus 2
  Insert size (bp): 1499
  Mutation: wt
  Entrez Gene: ORF1ab (a.k.a. GU280_gp01)
  Promoter: CMV
  Tag / fusion protein: Cleavable TEV;6xHis-003 (C terminal on backbone)
  Cloning method: Unknown
Resource information
  A portion of this plasmid was derived from a plasmid made by: GinkgoBioworks
Depositor comments: NCBI reference sequence: YP_009725300.1
How to cite: pGBW-m4134038 was a gift from Ginkgo Bioworks & Benjie Chen (Addgene plasmid # 152465 ; http://n2t.net/addgene:152465 ; RRID:Addgene_152465)
